>Addgene plasmid #57530 | mGeos-M-Integrin-Alpha2-N-18 | depositor partial sequence | sequence record 88672 | insert sequence
GGAACTTGTTTAATTGAACGTTCAGATCCGCTAGCGCTACCGGACTCAGATCTCGAGACCGCCATGGGGC
CAGAACGGACAGGGGCCGCGCCGCTGCCGCTGCTGCTGGTGTTAGCGCTCAGTCAAGGCATTTTAAATTG
TTGTTTGGCCTACAATGTTGGTCTCCCAGAAGCAAAAATATTTTCCGGTCCTTCAAGTGAACAGTTTGGC
TATGCAGTGCAGCAGTTTATAAATCCAAAAGGCAACTGGTTACTGGTTGGTTCACCCTGGAGTGGCTTTC
CTGAGAACCGAATGGGAGATGTGTATAAATGTCCTGTTGACCTATCCACTGCCACATGTGAAAAACTAAA
TTTGCAAACTTCAACAAGCATTCCAAATGTTACTGAGATGAAAACCAACATGAGCCTCGGCTTGATCCTC
ACCAGGAACATGGGAACTGGAGGTTTTCTCACATGTGGTCCTCTGTGGGCACAGCAATGTGGGAATCAGT
ATTACACAACGGGTGTGTGTTCTGACATCAGTCCTGATTTTCAGCTCTCAGCCAGCTTCTCACCTGCAAC
TCAGCCCTGCCCTTCCCTCATAGATGTTGTGGTTGTGTGTGATGAATCAAATAGTATTTATCCTTGGGAT
GCAGTAAAGAATTTTTTGGAAAAATTTGTACAAGGCCTGGATATAGGCCCCACAAAGACACAGGTGGGGT
TAATTCAGTATGCCAATAATCCAAGAGTTGTGTTTAACTTGAACACATATAAAACCAAAGAAGAAATGAT
TGTAGCAACATCCCAGACATCCCAATATGGTGGGGACCTCACAAACACATTAAACGCCCTTGATACTAAA
AATTTAATAAAAGAAATAAAAGCAATCGCTAGTATTCCAACAGAAAGATACTTTTTCAATGTGTCTGATG
AAGCAGCTCTACTAGAAAAGGCTGGGACATTAGGAGAACAAATTTTCAGCATTGAAGGTACTGTTCAAGG
AGGAGACAACTTTCAGATGGAAATGTCACAAGTGGGATTCAGTGCAGATTACTCTTCTCAAAATGATATT
CTGATGCTGGGTGCAGTGGGAGCTTTTGGCTGGAGTGGGACCATTGTCCAGAAGACATCTCATGGCCATT
TGATCTTTCCTAAACAAGCCTTTGACCAAATTCTGCAGGACAGAAATCACAGTTCATATTTAGGTTACTC
TGTGGCTGCAATTTCTACTGGAGAAAGCACTCACTTTGTTGCTGGTGCTCCTCGGGCAAATTATACCGGC
CAGATAGTGCTATATAGTGTGAATGAGAATGGCAATATCACGGTTATTCAGGCTCACCGAGGTGACCAGA
TTGGCTCCTATTTTGGTAGTGTGCTGTGTTCAGTTGATGTGGATAAAGACACCATTACAGACGTGCTCTT
GGTAGGTGCACCAATGTACATGAGTGACCTAAAGAAAGAGGAAGGAAGAGTCTACCTGTTTACTATCAAA
GAGGGCATTTTGGGTCAGCACCAATTTCTTGAAGGCCCCGAGGGCATTGAAAACACTCGATTTGGTTCAG
CAATTGCAGCTCTTTCAGACATCAACATGGATGGCTTTAATGATGTGATTGTTGGTTCACCACTAGAAAA
TCAGAATTCTGGAGCTGTATACATTTACAATGGTCATCAGGGCACTATCCGCACAAAGTATTCCCAGAAA
ATCTTGGGATCCGATGGAGCCTTTAGGAGCCATCTCCAGTACTTTGGGAGGTCCTTGGATGGCTATGGAG
ATTTAAATGGGGATTCCATCACCGATGTGTCTATTGGTGCCTTTGGACAAGTGGTTCAACTCTGGTCACA
AAGTATTGCTGATGTAGCTATAGAAGCTTCATTCACACCAGAAAAAATCACTTTGGTCAACAAGAATGCT
CAGATAATTCTCAAACTCTGCTTCAGTGCAAAGTTCAGACCTACTAAGCAAAACAATCAAGTGGCCATTG
TATATAACATCACACTTGATGCAGATGGATTTTCATCCAGAGTAACCTCCAGGGGGTTATTTAAAGAAAA
CAATGAAAGGTGCCTGCAGAAGAATATGGTAGTAAATCAAGCACAGAGTTGCCCCGAGCACATCATTTAT
ATACAGGAGCCCTCTGATGTTGTCAACTCTTTGGATTTGCGTGTGGACATCAGTCTGGAAAACCCTGGCA
CTAGCCCTGCCCTTGAAGCCTATTCTGAGACTGCCAAGGTCTTCAGTATTCCTTTCCACAAAGACTGTGG
TGAGGACGGACTTTGCATTTCTGATCTAGTCCTAGATGTCCGACAAATACCAGCTGCTCAAGAACAACCC
TTTATTGTCAGCAACCAAAACAAAAGGTTAACATTTTCAGTAACGCTGAAAAATAAAAGGGAAAGTGCAT
ACAACACTGGAATTGTTGTTGATTTTTCAGAAAACTTGTTTTTTGCATCATTCTCCCTGCCGGTTGATGG
GACAGAAGTAACATGCCAGGTGGCTGCATCTCAGAAGTCTGTTGCCTGCGATGTAGGCTACCCTGCTTTA
AAGAGAGAACAACAGGTGACTTTTACTATTAACTTTGACTTCAATCTTCAAAACCTTCAGAATCAGGCGT
CTCTCAGTTTCCAAGCCTTAAGTGAAAGCCAAGAAGAAAACAAGGCTGATAATTTGGTCAACCTCAAAAT
TCCTCTCCTGTATGATGCTGAAATTCACTTAACAAGATCTACCAACATAAATTTTTATGAAATCTCTTCG
GATGGGAATGTTCCTTCAATCGTGCACAGTTTTGAAGATGTTGGTCCAAAATTCATCTTCTCCCTGAAGG
TAACAACAGGAAGTGTTCCAGTAAGCATGGCAACTGTAATCATCCACATCCCTCAGTATACCAAAGAAAA
GAACCCACTGATGTACCTAACTGGGGTGCAAACAGACAAGGCTGGTGACATCAGTTGTAATGCAGATATC
AATCCACTGAAAATAGGACAAACATCTTCTTCTGTATCTTTCAAAAGTGAAAATTTCAGGCACACCAAAG
AATTGAACTGCAGAACTGCTTCCTGTAGTAATGTTACCTGCTGGTTGAAAGACGTTCACATGAAAGGAGA
ATACTTTGTTAATGTGACTACCAGAATTTGGAACGGGACTTTTGCATCATCAACGTTCCAGACAGTACAG
CTAACGGCAGCTGCAGAAATCAACACCTATAACCCTGAGATATATGTGATTGAAGATAACACTGTTACGA
TTCCCCTGATGATAATGAAACCTGATGAGAAAGCCGAAGTACCAACAGGAGTTATAATAGGAAGTATAAT
TGCTGGAATCCTTTTGCTGTTAGCTCTGGTTGCAATTTTATGGAAGCTCGGCTTCTTCAAAAGAAAATAT
GAAAAGATGACCAAAAATCCAGATGAGATTGATGAGACCACAGAGCTCAGTAGCGGCAGCGCAGGCGGAA
GCGGGGTACCGCGGGCCCGGGATCCACCGGTCGCCACCATGAGTGCGATTAAGCCAGACATGAAGATCAA
ACTCCGTATGGAAGGCAACGTAAACGGGCACCACTTTGTGATCGACGGAGATGGTACAGGCAAGCCTTTT
GAGGGAAAACAGAGTATGGATCTTGAAGTCAAAGAGGGCGGACCTCTGCCTTTTGCCTTTGATATCCTGA
CCACTGCATTCATGTACGGCAACAGGGTATTCGCCAAATATCCAGACAACATACAAGACTATTTTAAGCA
GTCGTTTCCTAAGGGGTATTCGTGGGAACGAAGCTTGACTTTCGAAGACGGGGGCATTTGCATTGCCAGA
AACGACATAACAATGGAAGGGGACACTTTCTATAATAAAGTTCGATTTTATGGTACCAACTTTCCCGCCA
ATGGTCCAGTTATGCAGAAGAAGACGCTGAAATGGGAGCCCTCCACTGAGAAAATGTATGTGCGTGATGG
AGTGCTGACGGGTGATATTCATATGGCTTTGTTGCTTGAAGGAAATGCCCATTACCGATGTGACTTCAGA
ACTACTTACAAAGCTAAGGAGAAGGGTGTCAAGTTACCAGGCTACCACTTTGTGGACCACTGCATTGAGA
TTTTAAGCCATGACAAAGATTACAACAAGGTTAAGCTGTATGAGCATGCTGTTGCTCATTCTGGATTGCC
TGACAATGCCAGACGATAAGCGGCCGCGACTCTAGATCATAATCAGCCATACCACATTGTAGAGATGGCC
