>Addgene plasmid #57530 | mGeos-M-Integrin-Alpha2-N-18 | addgene partial sequence | sequence record 160001 | AllEos-R 5'-GTACCATCTCCGTCGATCAC-3'
ATACGGAGTTTGATCTTCATGTCTGGCTTAATCGCACTCATGGTGGCGACCGGTGGATCCCGGGCCCGCG
GTACCCCGCTTCCGCCTGCGCTGCCGCTACTGAGCTCTGTGGTCTCATCAATCTCATCTGGATTTTTGGT
CATCTTTTCATATTTTCTTTTGAAGAAGCCGAGCTTCCATAAAATTGCAACCAGAGCTAACAGCAAAAGG
ATTCCAGCAATTATACTTCCTATTATAACTCCTGTTGGTACTTCGGCTTTCTCATCAGGTTTCATTATCA
TCAGGGGAATCGTAACAGTGTTATCTTCAATCACATATATCTCAGGGTTATAGGTGTTGATTTCTGCAGC
TGCCGTTAGCTGTACTGTCTGGAACGTTGATGATGCAAAAGTCCCGTTCCAAATTCTGGTAGTCACATTA
ACAAAGTATTCTCCTTTCATGTGAACGTCTTTCAACCAGCAGGTAACATTACTACAGGAAGCAGTTCTGC
AGTTCAATTCTTTGGTGTGCCTGAAATTTTCACTTTTGAAAGATACAGAAGAAGATGTTTGTCCTATTTT
CAGTGGATTGATATCTGCATTACAACTGATGTCACCAGCCTTGTCTGTTTGCACCCCAGTTAGGTACATC
AGTGGGTTCTTTTCTTTGGTATACTGAGGGATGTGGATGATTACAGTTGCCATGCTTACTGGAACACTTC
CTGTTGTTACCTTCAGGGAGAAGATGAATTTTGGACCAACATCTTCAAAACTGTGCACGATTGAAGGAAC
ATTCCCATCCGAAGAGATTTCATAAAAATTTATGTTGGTAGATCTTGTTAAGTGAATTTCAGCATCATAC
AGGAGAGGAATTTTGAGGTTGACCAA
