[The description below was written by a language model from this plasmid's Addgene catalogue record.]
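Description:
mGeos-M-Integrin-Alpha2-N-18 is a mammalian expression plasmid built on the mGeos-M-N1 backbone (about 4.75 kb without the insert), an N1-style fusion vector in which a gene of interest is placed upstream of the fluorescent protein coding sequence. It is propagated in E. coli as a high-copy plasmid under kanamycin selection. It also carries a neomycin resistance marker, so transfected mammalian cells can be selected with G418 if stable lines are wanted. No feature table accompanies the record, so the specific replication origins and the promoters driving the resistance marker are not stated. The use of an SV40 polyA reverse sequencing primer suggests that an SV40 polyadenylation signal lies downstream of the fusion.

The payload is human integrin alpha-2 (ITGA2, also known as CD49B, GPIa or the VLA-2 alpha subunit), expressed from the CMV immediate-early promoter for strong constitutive transcription in mammalian cells. mGeos-M is fused to the C terminus of the integrin, which in this type I transmembrane protein places the tag on the cytoplasmic tail and leaves the N-terminal signal peptide and extracellular domain unobstructed. The "N-18" in the name probably indicates the N1-type orientation and an 18-residue linker, but the record does not confirm this.

The record lists two excitation/emission pairs for mGeos-M, 503/514 nm and 569/581 nm, which indicates distinct green and red spectral states. The stated purpose is to label integrins and focal adhesions, so the construct serves as a localization marker for imaging these structures in cells by fluorescence microscopy. The cloning method is recorded as unknown.
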