Addgene plasmid #57530: mGeos-M-Integrin-Alpha2-N-18
Purpose: Localization: Integrin/Focal Adhesions, Excitation: 503 / 569, Emission: 514 / 581
Depositing lab: Michael Davidson. Depositing organization: Florida State University, Tallahassee.
Backbone
  Vector backbone: mGeos-M-N1
  Backbone size w/o insert (bp): 4750
  Vector type: Mammalian Expression
  Selectable markers: Neomycin (select with G418)
Growth in bacteria
  Bacterial resistance: Kanamycin, 50 μg/mL
  Growth temperature: 37°C
  Growth strain: DH5alpha
  Copy number: High Copy
Gene/Insert
  Gene/Insert name: Integrin-Alpha2 (alt name: NM_002203.3)
  Species: H. sapiens (human)
  Entrez Gene: ITGA2 (a.k.a. BR, CD49B, FMAIT3, GPIa, HPA-5, VLA-2, VLAA2)
  Promoter: CMV
  Tag / fusion protein: mGeos-M (C terminal on backbone)
  Cloning method: Unknown
  Sequencing primers: 5′ CMV-F; 3′ SV40pA-R
Terms and licenses: Academic/Nonprofit Terms; Industry Terms
Depositor comments: . Excitation = 503 / 569; Emission = 514 / 581
How to cite: mGeos-M-Integrin-Alpha2-N-18 was a gift from Michael Davidson (Addgene plasmid # 57530 ; http://n2t.net/addgene:57530 ; RRID:Addgene_57530)
